Addgene plasmid #143668: TFORF2913
Purpose: Lentiviral vector for overexpressing transcription factor ORFs with unique 24-bp barcodes. Barcodes facilitate identification of transcription factors in pooled screens.
Depositing lab: Feng Zhang. Depositing organization: Broad Institute. Publication: A transcription factor atlas of directed differentiation. Joung J, Ma S, Tay T, Geiger-Schuller KR, Kirchgatterer PC, Verdine VK, Guo B, Arias-Garcia MA, Allen WE, Singh A, Kuksenko O, Abudayyeh OO, Gootenberg JS, Fu Z, Macrae RK, Buenrostro JD, Regev A, Zhang F. Cell. 2023 Jan 5;186(1):209-229.e26. doi: 10.1016/j.cell.2022.11.026. PubMed 36608654.
Backbone
  Vector backbone: pLX_TRC317
  Backbone manufacturer: Broad Institute Genetic Perturbation Platform
  Backbone size w/o insert (bp): 8264
  Vector type: Mammalian Expression, Lentiviral
  Selectable markers: Puromycin
Growth in bacteria
  Bacterial resistance: Ampicillin, 100 μg/mL
  Growth temperature: 37°C
  Growth strain: NEB Stable
  Copy number: High Copy
Gene/Insert
  Gene/Insert name: NFIB
  Species: H. sapiens (human)
  Insert size (bp): 1814
  Entrez Gene: NFIB (a.k.a. CTF, HMGIC/NFIB, MACID, NF-I/B, NF1-B, NFI-B, NFI-RED, NFIB2, NFIB3)
  Promoter: EF1a
  Cloning method: Unknown
  Sequencing primers: 5′ GGGTGGAGACTGAAGTTAGGCCAG; 3′ CACATAGCGTAAAAGGAGCAACATAG
Terms and licenses: Academic/Nonprofit Terms; Industry Terms: Not Available to Industry
Depositor comments: XM_005251467,ENST00000397581 . The transcription factor ORF portion of this plasmid was synthesized by Genewiz. Please test multiple small colonies in case of plasmid recombination. To make this collection available in a timely manner, a portion of this collection was not fully sequenced by Addgene. If an Addgene verified full plasmid sequence is not available, please contact us prior to placing an order to request the full sequence.
How to cite: TFORF2913 was a gift from Feng Zhang (Addgene plasmid # 143668 ; http://n2t.net/addgene:143668 ; RRID:Addgene_143668)
