[The description below was written by a language model from this plasmid's Addgene catalogue record and pLannotate feature annotations shown in this document.]
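Description:
TFORF2913 is a lentiviral mammalian expression plasmid built on the pLX_TRC317 backbone and carrying the human transcription factor NFIB (nuclear factor I B) as a synthesized open reading frame. It belongs to a barcoded transcription factor ORF collection in which each construct has a unique 24-bp barcode, so that the overexpressed factor can be identified in pooled screens. In bacteria it is maintained through a high-copy ColE1/pUC-type origin with ampicillin resistance (AmpR). An f1 origin and leftover lac/T7/T3 cloning-vector elements are also present in the backbone. The depositor warns of possible plasmid recombination, which is common for LTR-containing vectors.

The transfer cassette has a third-generation, self-inactivating layout. An RSV promoter drives a truncated HIV-1 5' LTR, followed by the Ψ packaging signal, a partial gag sequence, the RRE for Rev-dependent RNA export, and a cPPT/CTS element, and it ends in a ΔU3 3' LTR with a downstream SV40 polyadenylation signal. Two expression units sit between the LTRs. An SV40 promoter drives puromycin N-acetyltransferase for selecting transduced cells, and the strong constitutive EF-1α promoter drives the NFIB coding sequence, with a WPRE downstream to enhance transcript expression. The annotation tool matched the ORF to the mouse Nfib protein entry, presumably because the orthologues are closely similar, but the catalogue record gives the species as human. The barcode is not annotated as a feature. A short U6 promoter fragment lies between the ORF and the WPRE, and its function is not stated in the record. The construct is intended for packaging into lentivirus to stably overexpress NFIB, for example in directed-differentiation screens.
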