Features (pLannotate 1.2.2; 31 found; start..end, strand, type, name):
      5..231     +  promoter       RSV promoter: Rous sarcoma virus enhancer/promoter
    232..412     +  LTR            5' LTR (truncated): truncated 5' long terminal repeat (LTR) from HIV-1
    459..584     +  misc_feature   HIV-1 Ψ: packaging signal of human immunodeficiency virus type 1
    568..931     +  CDS            HIV-1 gag (fragment): gag protein from human immunodeficiency virus 1; gag
   1077..1310    +  misc_feature   RRE: The Rev response element (RRE) of HIV-1 allows for Rev-dependent mRNA export from the nucleus to the cytoplasm.
   1687..1713    +  CDS            Rev (fragment): human immunodeficiency virus 1 (HIV-1) Rev protein; rev; enhances nuclear export of unspliced and incompletely spliced viral mRNAs
   1720..1743    +  promoter       SV40 promoter (fragment): SV40 early promoter
   1744..1815    +  promoter       SV40 promoter (fragment): SV40 enhancer and early promoter
   1839..1974    +  rep_origin     SV40 ori: SV40 origin of replication
   2020..2616    +  CDS            PuroR (fragment): puromycin N-acetyltransferase; pac from Streptomyces; confers resistance to puromycin
   2665..2782    +  misc_feature   cPPT/CTS: central polypurine tract and central termination sequence of HIV-1
   2847..2913    +  CDS            small t antigen (fragment): SV40 (simian virus 40) small t antigen
   2920..4098    +  promoter       EF-1α promoter: strong constitutive promoter for human elongation factor EF-1α
   4115..5824    +  CDS            Nfib: NFIB_MOUSE - Experimental evidence at protein level: Swiss-Prot protein existence level 1. Transcriptional activator of GFAP, essential for proper brain development (PubMed:15632069, PubMed:30388402). Recognizes and binds the palindromic sequence 5'-TTGGCNNNNNGCCAA-3' present in viral and cellular promoters and in the origin of replication of adenovirus type 2. These proteins are individually capable of activating transcription and replication (PubMed:30388402). From Mus musculus (Mouse).
   5840..5893    +  promoter       U6 promoter (fragment): RNA polymerase III promoter for human U6 snRNA
   5935..6523    +  misc_feature   WPRE: woodchuck hepatitis virus posttranscriptional regulatory element
   6574..6593    +  misc_feature   cPPT/CTS (fragment): central polypurine tract and central termination sequence of HIV-1
   6595..6828    +  LTR            3' LTR (ΔU3): self-inactivating 3' long terminal repeat (LTR) from HIV-1
   6906..7027    +  polyA_signal   SV40 poly(A) signal: SV40 polyadenylation signal
   7067..7202    +  rep_origin     SV40 ori: SV40 origin of replication
   7223..7241    -  promoter       T7 promoter: promoter for bacteriophage T7 RNA polymerase
   7249..7404    +  CDS            lacZα (fragment): LacZα fragment of β-galactosidase; lacZ fragment
   7409..7837    +  rep_origin     f1 ori (sequence partly withheld): f1 bacteriophage origin of replication; arrow indicates direction of (+) strand synthesis
   7890..7994    +  promoter       AmpR promoter: bla
   7995..8855    +  CDS            AmpR: β-lactamase; bla; confers resistance to ampicillin, carbenicillin, and related antibiotics
   9026..9614    +  rep_origin     ori: high-copy-number ColE1/pMB1/pBR322/pUC origin of replication
   9797..9889    +  CDS            lacI (fragment): lac repressor; lacI; The lac repressor binds to the lac operator to inhibit transcription in E. coli. This inhibition can be relieved by adding lactose or isopropyl-β-D-thiogalactopyranoside (IPTG).
   9902..9923    +  protein_bind   CAP binding site: CAP binding activates transcription in the presence of cAMP. E. coli catabolite activator protein
   9938..9968    +  promoter       lac promoter: promoter for the E. coli lac operon
   9976..9992    +  protein_bind   lac operator: The lac repressor binds to the lac operator to inhibit transcription in E. coli. This inhibition can be relieved by adding lactose or isopropyl-β-D-thiogalactopyranoside (IPTG). lac repressor encoded by lacI
  10037..10055   +  promoter       T3 promoter: promoter for bacteriophage T3 RNA polymerase
>Addgene plasmid #143668 | TFORF2913 | addgene full sequence | sequence record 400483 | Addgene NGS Result
TTAATGTAGTCTTATGCAATACTCTTGTAGTCTTGCAACATGGTAACGATGAGTTAGCAACATGCCTTAC
AAGGAGAGAAAAAGCACCGTGCATGCCGATTGGTGGAAGTAAGGTGGTACGATCGTGCCTTATTAGGAAG
GCAACAGACGGGTCTGACATGGATTGGACGAACCACTGAATTGCCGCATTGCAGAGATATTGTATTTAAG
TGCCTAGCTCGATACATAAACGGGTCTCTCTGGTTAGACCAGATCTGAGCCTGGGAGCTCTCTGGCTAAC
TAGGGAACCCACTGCTTAAGCCTCAATAAAGCTTGCCTTGAGTGCTTCAAGTAGTGTGTGCCCGTCTGTT
GTGTGACTCTGGTAACTAGAGATCCCTCAGACCCTTTTAGTCAGTGTGGAAAATCTCTAGCAGTGGCGCC
CGAACAGGGACTTGAAAGCGAAAGGGAAACCAGAGGAGCTCTCTCGACGCAGGACTCGGCTTGCTGAAGC
GCGCACGGCAAGAGGCGAGGGGCGGCGACTGGTGAGTACGCCAAAAATTTTGACTAGCGGAGGCTAGAAG
GAGAGAGATGGGTGCGAGAGCGTCAGTATTAAGCGGGGGAGAATTAGATCGCGATGGGAAAAAATTCGGT
TAAGGCCAGGGGGAAAGAAAAAATATAAATTAAAACATATAGTATGGGCAAGCAGGGAGCTAGAACGATT
CGCAGTTAATCCTGGCCTGTTAGAAACATCAGAAGGCTGTAGACAAATACTGGGACAGCTACAACCATCC
CTTCAGACAGGATCAGAAGAACTTAGATCATTATATAATACAGTAGCAACCCTCTATTGTGTGCATCAAA
GGATAGAGATAAAAGACACCAAGGAAGCTTTAGACAAGATAGAGGAAGAGCAAAACAAAAGTAAGACCAC
CGCACAGCAAGCGGCCGCTGATCTTCAGACCTGGAGGAGGAGATATGAGGGACAATTGGAGAAGTGAATT
ATATAAATATAAAGTAGTAAAAATTGAACCATTAGGAGTAGCACCCACCAAGGCAAAGAGAAGAGTGGTG
CAGAGAGAAAAAAGAGCAGTGGGAATAGGAGCTTTGTTCCTTGGGTTCTTGGGAGCAGCAGGAAGCACTA
TGGGCGCAGCGTCAATGACGCTGACGGTACAGGCCAGACAATTATTGTCTGGTATAGTGCAGCAGCAGAA
CAATTTGCTGAGGGCTATTGAGGCGCAACAGCATCTGTTGCAACTCACAGTCTGGGGCATCAAGCAGCTC
CAGGCAAGAATCCTGGCTGTGGAAAGATACCTAAAGGATCAACAGCTCCTGGGGATTTGGGGTTGCTCTG
GAAAACTCATTTGCACCACTGCTGTGCCTTGGAATGCTAGTTGGAGTAATAAATCTCTGGAACAGATTTG
GAATCACACGACCTGGATGGAGTGGGACAGAGAAATTAACAATTACACAAGCTTAATACACTCCTTAATT
GAAGAATCGCAAAACCAGCAAGAAAAGAATGAACAAGAATTATTGGAATTAGATAAATGGGCAAGTTTGT
GGAATTGGTTTAACATAACAAATTGGCTGTGGTATATAAAATTATTCATAATGATAGTAGGAGGCTTGGT
AGGTTTAAGAATAGTTTTTGCTGTACTTTCTATAGTGAATAGAGTTAGGCAGGGATATTCACCATTATCG
TTTCAGACCCACCTCCCAACCCCGAGGGGACCCATGCATTGCATCTCAATTAGTCAGCAACCAGGTGTGG
AAAGTCCCCAGGCTCCCCAGCAGGCAGAAGTATGCAAAGCATGCGTCTCAATTAGTCAGCAACCATAGTC
CCGCCCCTAACTCCGCCCATCCCGCCCCTAACTCCGCCCAGTTCCGCCCATTCTCCGCCCCATGGCTGAC
TAATTTTTTTTATTTATGCAGAGGCCGAGGCCGCCTCGGCCTCTGAGCTATTCCAGAAGTAGTGAGGAGG
CTTTTTTGGAGGCCTAGGCTTTTGCAAAAAGCTTTCTAGAGGTACCACCGGAGCTTACCATGACCGAGTA
CAAGCCCACGGTGCGCCTCGCCACCCGCGACGACGTCCCCAGGGCCGTACGCACCCTCGCCGCCGCGTTC
GCCGACTACCCCGCCACGCGCCACACCGTCGATCCGGACCGCCACATCGAGCGGGTCACCGAGCTGCAAG
AACTCTTCCTCACGCGCGTCGGGCTCGACATCGGCAAGGTGTGGGTCGCGGACGACGGCGCCGCCGTGGC
GGTCTGGACCACGCCGGAGAGCGTCGAAGCGGGGGCGGTGTTCGCCGAGATCGGCCCGCGCATGGCCGAG
TTGAGCGGTTCCCGGCTGGCCGCGCAGCAACAGATGGAAGGCCTCCTGGCGCCGCACCGGCCCAAGGAGC
CCGCGTGGTTCCTGGCCACCGTCGGCGTCTCGCCCGACCACCAGGGCAAGGGTCTGGGCAGCGCCGTCGT
GCTCCCCGGAGTGGAGGCGGCCGAGCGCGCCGGGGTGCCCGCCTTCCTGGAGACCTCCGCGCCCCGCAAC
CTCCCCTTCTACGAGCGGCTCGGCTTCACCGTCACCGCCGACGTCGAGGTGCCCGAAGGACCGCGCACCT
GGTGCATGACCCGCAAGCCCGGTGCCAGTTAACGAATTCTAGATCTTGAGACAAATGGCAGTATTCATCC
ACAATTTTAAAAGAAAAGGGGGGATTGGGGGGTACAGTGCAGGGGAAAGAATAGTAGACATAATAGCAAC
AGACATACAAACTAAAGAATTACAAAAACAAATTACAAAAATTCAAAATTTTCGGGTTTATTACAGGGAC
AGCAGAGATCCACTTTGGCGCCGGCTCGAGGCCTGCAGGTGCAAAGATGGATAAAGTTTTAAACAGAGAG
GAATCTTTGCAGCTAATGGACCTTCTAGGTCTTGAAAGGAGTGGGAATTGGCTCCGGTGCCCGTCAGTGG
GCAGAGCGCACATCGCCCACAGTCCCCGAGAAGTTGGGGGGAGGGGTCGGCAATTGAACCGGTGCCTAGA
GAAGGTGGCGCGGGGTAAACTGGGAAAGTGATGTCGTGTACTGGCTCCGCCTTTTTCCCGAGGGTGGGGG
AGAACCGTATATAAGTGCAGTAGTCGCCGTGAACGTTCTTTTTCGCAACGGGTTTGCCGCCAGAACACAG
GTAAGTGCCGTGTGTGGTTCCCGCGGGCCTGGCCTCTTTACGGGTTATGGCCCTTGCGTGCCTTGAATTA
CTTCCACCTGGCTGCAGTACGTGATTCTTGATCCCGAGCTTCGGGTTGGAAGTGGGTGGGAGAGTTCGAG
GCCTTGCGCTTAAGGAGCCCCTTCGCCTCGTGCTTGAGTTGAGGCCTGGCCTGGGCGCTGGGGCCGCCGC
GTGCGAATCTGGTGGCACCTTCGCGCCTGTCTCGCTGCTTTCGATAAGTCTCTAGCCATTTAAAATTTTT
GATGACCTGCTGCGACGCTTTTTTTCTGGCAAGATAGTCTTGTAAATGCGGGCCAAGATCTGCACACTGG
TATTTCGGTTTTTGGGGCCGCGGGCGGCGACGGGGCCCGTGCGTCCCAGCGCACATGTTCGGCGAGGCGG
GGCCTGCGAGCGCGGCCACCGAGAATCGGACGGGGGTAGTCTCAAGCTGGCCGGCCTGCTCTGGTGCCTG
GCCTCGCGCCGCCGTGTATCGCCCCGCCCTGGGCGGCAAGGCTGGCCCGGTCGGCACCAGTTGCGTGAGC
GGAAAGATGGCCGCTTCCCGGCCCTGCTGCAGGGAGCTCAAAATGGAGGACGCGGCGCTCGGGAGAGCGG
GCGGGTGAGTCACCCACACAAAGGAAAAGGGCCTTTCCGTCCTCAGCCGTCGCTTCATGTGACTCCACGG
AGTACCGGGCGCCGTCCAGGCACCTCGATTAGTTCTCGAGCTTTTGGAGTACGTCGTCTTTAGGTTGGGG
GGAGGGGTTTTATGCGATGGAGTTTCCCCACACTGAGTGGGTGGAGACTGAAGTTAGGCCAGCTTGGCAC
TTGATGTAATTCTCCTTGGAATTTGCCCTTTTTGAGTTTGGATCTTGGTTCATTCTCAAGCCTCAGACAG
TGGTTCAAAGTTTTTTTCTTCCATTTCAGGTGTCGTGAGGCTAGCACCGCCACCATGATGTATTCTCCCA
TCTGTCTCACTCAGGATGAATTTCACCCATTCATCGAGGCACTTCTTCCACATGTCCGTGCAATTGCCTA
TACTTGGTTCAACCTGCAGGCTCGAAAACGCAAGTACTTTAAAAAGCATGAGAAGCGAATGTCAAAGGAT
GAAGAAAGAGCAGTCAAAGATGAGCTTCTCAGTGAAAAGCCTGAAATCAAACAGAAGTGGGCATCCAGGC
TCCTTGCCAAACTGCGCAAAGATATTCGCCAGGAGTATCGAGAGGACTTTGTGCTCACCGTGACTGGCAA
GAAGCACCCGTGCTGTGTCTTATCCAATCCCGACCAGAAGGGTAAGATTAGGAGAATCGACTGCCTGCGA
CAGGCAGACAAAGTCTGGCGTCTGGATCTAGTCATGGTGATCCTGTTCAAAGGCATCCCCTTGGAAAGTA
CCGATGGAGAGCGGCTCATGAAATCCCCACATTGCACAAACCCAGCACTTTGTGTCCAGCCACATCATAT
CACAGTATCAGTTAAGGAGCTTGATTTGTTTTTGGCATACTACGTGCAGGAGCAAGATTCTGGACAATCA
GGAAGTCCAAGCCACAATGATCCTGCCAAGAATCCTCCAGGTTACCTTGAGGATAGTTTTGTAAAATCTG
GAGTCTTCAATGTATCAGAACTTGTAAGAGTATCCAGAACGCCCATAACCCAGGGAACTGGAGTCAACTT
CCCAATTGGAGAAATCCCAAGCCAACCATACTATCATGACATGAACTCGGGGGTCAATCTTCAGAGGTCT
CTGTCTTCTCCACCAAGCAGCAAAAGACCCAAAACTATATCCATAGATGAAAATATGGAACCAAGTCCTA
CAGGAGACTTTTACCCCTCTCCAAGTTCACCAGCTGCTGGAAGTCGAACATGGCACGAAAGAGATCAAGA
TATGTCTTCTCCGACTACTATGAAGAAGCCTGAAAAGCCATTGTTCAGCTCTGCATCTCCACAGGATTCT
TCCCCAAGACTGAGCACTTTCCCCCAGCACCACCATCCCGGAATACCTGGAGTTGCACACAGTGTCATCT
CAACTCGAACTCCACCTCCACCTTCACCGTTGCCATTTCCAACACAAGCTATCCTTCCTCCAGCCCCATC
GAGCTACTTTTCTCATCCAACAATCAGATATCCTCCCCACCTGAATCCTCAGGATACTCTGAAGAACTAT
GTACCTTCTTATGACCCATCCAGTCCACAAACCAGCCAGCCTAACGGCAGTGGTCAAGTAGTAGGGAAAG
TGCCTGGCCATTTCACTCCTGTCTTGGCACCCTCTCCCCATCCCAGTGCAGTGCGACCTGTGACCCTGAG
CATGACAGATACTAAACCCATCACTACATCCACTGAAGGTGAGGCAGCTTCACCTACAGCAACCACCTAC
ACAGCCTCAGGCACATCTCAAGCCAATCGATATGTGGGACTAAGCCCAAGAGACCCATCCTTCCTACATC
AGCAACAGCTGAGGATTTGTGACTGGACCATGAATCAAAACGGCAGGCATTTATACCCCAGTACCAGTGA
GGATACATTGGGAATTACTTGGCAAAGTCCTGGTACCTGGGCTAGCTTGGTTCCTTTCCAAGTGTCAAAT
AGGACACCCATCTTACCGGCCAATGTCCAAAATTACGGTTTGAACATAATTGGAGAACCTTTCCTTCAAG
CAGAAACAAGCAACTAGTAATGAACTAGTCCGTAACTTGAAAGTATTTCGATTTCTTGGCTTTATATATC
TTGTGGAAAGGACGAAAATATAGGTCCCGCATAATTACGACGCGTTAAGTCGACAATCAACCTCTGGATT
ACAAAATTTGTGAAAGATTGACTGGTATTCTTAACTATGTTGCTCCTTTTACGCTATGTGGATACGCTGC
TTTAATGCCTTTGTATCATGCTATTGCTTCCCGTATGGCTTTCATTTTCTCCTCCTTGTATAAATCCTGG
TTGCTGTCTCTTTATGAGGAGTTGTGGCCCGTTGTCAGGCAACGTGGCGTGGTGTGCACTGTGTTTGCTG
ACGCAACCCCCACTGGTTGGGGCATTGCCACCACCTGTCAGCTCCTTTCCGGGACTTTCGCTTTCCCCCT
CCCTATTGCCACGGCGGAACTCATCGCCGCCTGCCTTGCCCGCTGCTGGACAGGGGCTCGGCTGTTGGGC
ACTGACAATTCCGTGGTGTTGTCGGGGAAATCATCGTCCTTTCCTTGGCTGCTCGCCTGTGTTGCCACCT
GGATTCTGCGCGGGACGTCCTTCTGCTACGTCCCTTCGGCCCTCAATCCAGCGGACCTTCCTTCCCGCGG
CCTGCTGCCGGCTCTGCGGCCTCTTCCGCGTCTTCGCCTTCGCCCTCAGACGAGTCGGATCTCCCTTTGG
GCCGCCTCCCCGCGTCGACTTTAAGACCAATGACTTACAAGGCAGCTGTAGATCTTAGCCACTTTTTAAA
AGAAAAGGGGGGACTGGAAGGGCTAATTCACTCCCAACGAAGACAAGATCTGCTTTTTGCTTGTACTGGG
TCTCTCTGGTTAGACCAGATCTGAGCCTGGGAGCTCTCTGGCTAACTAGGGAACCCACTGCTTAAGCCTC
AATAAAGCTTGCCTTGAGTGCTTCAAGTAGTGTGTGCCCGTCTGTTGTGTGACTCTGGTAACTAGAGATC
CCTCAGACCCTTTTAGTCAGTGTGGAAAATCTCTAGCAGTACGTATAGTAGTTCATGTCATCTTATTATT
CAGTATTTATAACTTGCAAAGAAATGAATATCAGAGAGTGAGAGGAACTTGTTTATTGCAGCTTATAATG
GTTACAAATAAAGCAATAGCATCACAAATTTCACAAATAAAGCATTTTTTTCACTGCATTCTAGTTGTGG
TTTGTCCAAACTCATCAATGTATCTTATCATGTCTGGCTCTAGCTATCCCGCCCCTAACTCCGCCCATCC
CGCCCCTAACTCCGCCCAGTTCCGCCCATTCTCCGCCCCATGGCTGACTAATTTTTTTTATTTATGCAGA
GGCCGAGGCCGCCTCGGCCTCTGAGCTATTCCAGAAGTAGTGAGGAGGCTTTTTTGGAGGCCTAGGGACG
TACCCAATTCGCCCTATAGTGAGTCGTATTACGCGCGCTCACTGGCCGTCGTTTTACAACGTCGTGACTG
GGAAAACCCTGGCGTTACCCAACTTAATCGCCTTGCAGCACATCCCCCTTTCGCCAGCTGGCGTAATAGC
GAAGAGGCCCGCACCGATCGCCCTTCCCAACAGTTGCGCAGCCTGAATGGCGAATGGG
[124 nt withheld, positions 7409-7532]
C
[91 nt withheld, positions 7534-7624]
A
[49 nt withheld, positions 7626-7674]
CCTTTGACGTTGGAGTCCACGTTCTTT
[37 nt withheld, positions 7702-7738]
ACCCTATCTCGGTCTATTCTTTTGATTTATAAGGGATTTTGCCGATTTCGGCCTATTGGTTAAAAAATGA
GCTGATTTAACAAAAATTTAACGCGAATTTTAACAAAATATTAACGCTTACAATTTAGGTGGCACTTTTC
GGGGAAATGTGCGCGGAACCCCTATTTGTTTATTTTTCTAAATACATTCAAATATGTATCCGCTCATGAG
ACAATAACCCTGATAAATGCTTCAATAATATTGAAAAAGGAAGAGTATGAGTATTCAACATTTCCGTGTC
GCCCTTATTCCCTTTTTTGCGGCATTTTGCCTTCCTGTTTTTGCTCACCCAGAAACGCTGGTGAAAGTAA
AAGATGCTGAAGATCAGTTGGGTGCACGAGTGGGTTACATCGAACTGGATCTCAACAGCGGTAAGATCCT
TGAGAGTTTTCGCCCCGAAGAACGTTTTCCAATGATGAGCACTTTTAAAGTTCTGCTATGTGGCGCGGTA
TTATCCCGTATTGACGCCGGGCAAGAGCAACTCGGTCGCCGCATACACTATTCTCAGAATGACTTGGTTG
AGTACTCACCAGTCACAGAAAAGCATCTTACGGATGGCATGACAGTAAGAGAATTATGCAGTGCTGCCAT
AACCATGAGTGATAACACTGCGGCCAACTTACTTCTGACAACGATCGGAGGACCGAAGGAGCTAACCGCT
TTTTTGCACAACATGGGGGATCATGTAACTCGCCTTGATCGTTGGGAACCGGAGCTGAATGAAGCCATAC
CAAACGACGAGCGTGACACCACGATGCCTGTAGCAATGGCAACAACGTTGCGCAAACTATTAACTGGCGA
ACTACTTACTCTAGCTTCCCGGCAACAATTAATAGACTGGATGGAGGCGGATAAAGTTGCAGGACCACTT
CTGCGCTCGGCCCTTCCGGCTGGCTGGTTTATTGCTGATAAATCTGGAGCCGGTGAGCGTGGGTCTCGCG
GTATCATTGCAGCACTGGGGCCAGATGGTAAGCCCTCCCGTATCGTAGTTATCTACACGACGGGGAGTCA
GGCAACTATGGATGAACGAAATAGACAGATCGCTGAGATAGGTGCCTCACTGATTAAGCATTGGTAACTG
TCAGACCAAGTTTACTCATATATACTTTAGATTGATTTAAAACTTCATTTTTAATTTAAAAGGATCTAGG
TGAAGATCCTTTTTGATAATCTCATGACCAAAATCCCTTAACGTGAGTTTTCGTTCCACTGAGCGTCAGA
CCCCGTAGAAAAGATCAAAGGATCTTCTTGAGATCCTTTTTTTCTGCGCGTAATCTGCTGCTTGCAAACA
AAAAAACCACCGCTACCAGCGGTGGTTTGTTTGCCGGATCAAGAGCTACCAACTCTTTTTCCGAAGGTAA
CTGGCTTCAGCAGAGCGCAGATACCAAATACTGTTCTTCTAGTGTAGCCGTAGTTAGGCCACCACTTCAA
GAACTCTGTAGCACCGCCTACATACCTCGCTCTGCTAATCCTGTTACCAGTGGCTGCTGCCAGTGGCGAT
AAGTCGTGTCTTACCGGGTTGGACTCAAGACGATAGTTACCGGATAAGGCGCAGCGGTCGGGCTGAACGG
GGGGTTCGTGCACACAGCCCAGCTTGGAGCGAACGACCTACACCGAACTGAGATACCTACAGCGTGAGCT
ATGAGAAAGCGCCACGCTTCCCGAAGGGAGAAAGGCGGACAGGTATCCGGTAAGCGGCAGGGTCGGAACA
GGAGAGCGCACGAGGGAGCTTCCAGGGGGAAACGCCTGGTATCTTTATAGTCCTGTCGGGTTTCGCCACC
TCTGACTTGAGCGTCGATTTTTGTGATGCTCGTCAGGGGGGCGGAGCCTATGGAAAAACGCCAGCAACGC
GGCCTTTTTACGGTTCCTGGCCTTTTGCTGGCCTTTTGCTCACATGTTCTTTCCTGCGTTATCCCCTGAT
TCTGTGGATAACCGTATTACCGCCTTTGAGTGAGCTGATACCGCTCGCCGCAGCCGAACGACCGAGCGCA
GCGAGTCAGTGAGCGAGGAAGCGGAAGAGCGCCCAATACGCAAACCGCCTCTCCCCGCGCGTTGGCCGAT
TCATTAATGCAGCTGGCACGACAGGTTTCCCGACTGGAAAGCGGGCAGTGAGCGCAACGCAATTAATGTG
AGTTAGCTCACTCATTAGGCACCCCAGGCTTTACACTTTATGCTTCCGGCTCGTATGTTGTGTGGAATTG
TGAGCGGATAACAATTTCACACAGGAAACAGCTATGACCATGATTACGCCAAGCGCGCAATTAACCCTCA
CTAAAGGGAACAAAAGCTGGAGCTGCAAGC
