>Addgene plasmid #143668 | TFORF2913 | depositor partial sequence | sequence record 283134 | Insert
ACCGCCACCATGATGTATTCTCCCATCTGTCTCACTCAGGATGAATTTCACCCATTCATCGAGGCACTTC
TTCCACATGTCCGTGCAATTGCCTATACTTGGTTCAACCTGCAGGCTCGAAAACGCAAGTACTTTAAAAA
GCATGAGAAGCGAATGTCAAAGGATGAAGAAAGAGCAGTCAAAGATGAGCTTCTCAGTGAAAAGCCTGAA
ATCAAACAGAAGTGGGCATCCAGGCTCCTTGCCAAACTGCGCAAAGATATTCGCCAGGAGTATCGAGAGG
ACTTTGTGCTCACCGTGACTGGCAAGAAGCACCCGTGCTGTGTCTTATCCAATCCCGACCAGAAGGGTAA
GATTAGGAGAATCGACTGCCTGCGACAGGCAGACAAAGTCTGGCGTCTGGATCTAGTCATGGTGATCCTG
TTCAAAGGCATCCCCTTGGAAAGTACCGATGGAGAGCGGCTCATGAAATCCCCACATTGCACAAACCCAG
CACTTTGTGTCCAGCCACATCATATCACAGTATCAGTTAAGGAGCTTGATTTGTTTTTGGCATACTACGT
GCAGGAGCAAGATTCTGGACAATCAGGAAGTCCAAGCCACAATGATCCTGCCAAGAATCCTCCAGGTTAC
CTTGAGGATAGTTTTGTAAAATCTGGAGTCTTCAATGTATCAGAACTTGTAAGAGTATCCAGAACGCCCA
TAACCCAGGGAACTGGAGTCAACTTCCCAATTGGAGAAATCCCAAGCCAACCATACTATCATGACATGAA
CTCGGGGGTCAATCTTCAGAGGTCTCTGTCTTCTCCACCAAGCAGCAAAAGACCCAAAACTATATCCATA
GATGAAAATATGGAACCAAGTCCTACAGGAGACTTTTACCCCTCTCCAAGTTCACCAGCTGCTGGAAGTC
GAACATGGCACGAAAGAGATCAAGATATGTCTTCTCCGACTACTATGAAGAAGCCTGAAAAGCCATTGTT
CAGCTCTGCATCTCCACAGGATTCTTCCCCAAGACTGAGCACTTTCCCCCAGCACCACCATCCCGGAATA
CCTGGAGTTGCACACAGTGTCATCTCAACTCGAACTCCACCTCCACCTTCACCGTTGCCATTTCCAACAC
AAGCTATCCTTCCTCCAGCCCCATCGAGCTACTTTTCTCATCCAACAATCAGATATCCTCCCCACCTGAA
TCCTCAGGATACTCTGAAGAACTATGTACCTTCTTATGACCCATCCAGTCCACAAACCAGCCAGCCTAAC
GGCAGTGGTCAAGTAGTAGGGAAAGTGCCTGGCCATTTCACTCCTGTCTTGGCACCCTCTCCCCATCCCA
GTGCAGTGCGACCTGTGACCCTGAGCATGACAGATACTAAACCCATCACTACATCCACTGAAGGTGAGGC
AGCTTCACCTACAGCAACCACCTACACAGCCTCAGGCACATCTCAAGCCAATCGATATGTGGGACTAAGC
CCAAGAGACCCATCCTTCCTACATCAGCAACAGCTGAGGATTTGTGACTGGACCATGAATCAAAACGGCA
GGCATTTATACCCCAGTACCAGTGAGGATACATTGGGAATTACTTGGCAAAGTCCTGGTACCTGGGCTAG
CTTGGTTCCTTTCCAAGTGTCAAATAGGACACCCATCTTACCGGCCAATGTCCAAAATTACGGTTTGAAC
ATAATTGGAGAACCTTTCCTTCAAGCAGAAACAAGCAACTAGTAATGAACTAGTCCGTAACTTGAAAGTA
TTTCGATTTCTTGGCTTTATATATCTTGTGGAAAGGACGAAAATATAGGTCCCGCATAATTACG
