>Addgene plasmid #143668 | TFORF2913 | depositor partial sequence | sequence record 283135 | Barcode
AAATATAGGTCCCGCATAATTACG
